Addgene plasmid #246328: (27-bp-DIAL-YB_TATA)-mGL-BGH_pKG1524
Purpose: 27-bp DIAL Reporter Plasmid with YB_TATA expressing mGreenLantern in the presence of ZFa and editable by Cre recombinase
Depositing lab: Kate Galloway. Depositing organization: Massachusetts Institute of Technology. Publication: Programmable promoter editing for precise control of transgene expression. Kabaria SR, Bae Y, Ehmann ME, Lende-Dorn BA, Beitz AM, Peterman EL, Love KS, Ploessl DS, Galloway KE. Nat Biotechnol. 2025 Oct 13. doi: 10.1038/s41587-025-02854-y. PubMed 41083901.
Backbone
  Vector backbone: Galloway Lab pSHIP Backbone
  Backbone manufacturer: Galloway Lab
  Vector type: Mammalian Expression, Synthetic Biology
Growth in bacteria
  Bacterial resistance: Kanamycin, 50 μg/mL
  Growth temperature: 30°C
  Growth strain: NEB Stable
  Copy number: High Copy
Gene/Insert
  Gene/Insert name: mGreenLantern
  Species: Aequorea victoria
  Mutation: none
  Cloning method: Golden Gate
Terms and licenses: Academic/Nonprofit Terms; Industry Terms: Not Available to Industry
Depositor comments: Please visit https://doi.org/10.1101/2024.06.19.599813 for bioRxiv preprint.
How to cite: (27-bp-DIAL-YB_TATA)-mGL-BGH_pKG1524 was a gift from Kate Galloway (Addgene plasmid # 246328 ; http://n2t.net/addgene:246328 ; RRID:Addgene_246328)
