[The description below was written by a language model from this plasmid's Addgene catalogue record and pLannotate feature annotations shown in this document.]
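Description:
(27-bp-DIAL-YB_TATA)-mGL-BGH_pKG1524 is a compact (about 3.3 kb) mammalian expression and synthetic biology reporter plasmid built by Golden Gate assembly in the Galloway Lab pSHIP backbone. It is propagated in bacteria through a high-copy ColE1/pUC-type origin and selected with kanamycin via an aph(3')-Ia aminoglycoside phosphotransferase gene. The rrnB T1 and T2 transcription terminators lie between the bacterial maintenance region and the reporter cassette, where they likely insulate the payload from read-through transcription.

The payload is a single transcription unit in which a synthetic DIAL promoter drives mGreenLantern, a very bright monomeric GFP derivative of Aequorea victoria origin, followed by the bovine growth hormone polyadenylation signal. According to the record, expression depends on a synthetic zinc-finger activator (ZFa). The activator's binding sites are not annotated in the feature table but presumably sit upstream of the annotated promoter elements. Two loxP sites in the same orientation lie just upstream of the core promoter and are separated by a 27-bp spacer, as the construct name indicates. The core promoter is the YB_TATA minimal promoter, detected by the annotation software only as a minP-like TATA-box fragment with low basal activity. Because the loxP sites are directly repeated, Cre recombinase excises the intervening spacer. This "edits" the promoter by shortening the distance between the upstream elements and the TATA box, which would be expected to shift the output level of the reporter.

The plasmid serves as a fluorescent readout for programmable promoter editing. It lets users compare ZFa-driven mGreenLantern expression before and after Cre-mediated editing in mammalian cells.
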