Features (pLannotate 1.2.2; 9 found; start..end, strand, type, name):
    122..931     +  CDS            KanR: aminoglycoside phosphotransferase; aph(3')-Ia; confers resistance to kanamycin in bacteria or G418 (Geneticin®) in eukaryotes
   1021..1609    +  rep_origin     ori: high-copy-number ColE1/pMB1/pBR322/pUC origin of replication
   1777..1820    -  terminator     rrnB T1 terminator: Escherichia coli rrnB; transcription terminator T1 from the E. coli rrnB gene
   1952..1979    +  terminator     rrnB T2 terminator: transcription terminator T2 from the E. coli rrnB gene
   2178..2211    +  protein_bind   loxP: Cre-mediated recombination occurs in the 8-bp core sequence (GCATACAT). Cre recombinase
   2239..2272    +  protein_bind   loxP: Cre-mediated recombination occurs in the 8-bp core sequence (GCATACAT). Cre recombinase
   2298..2314    +  promoter       minP (fragment): minimal TATA-box promoter with low basal activity
   2361..3080    +  CDS            mGreenLantern: monomeric GFP derivative that displays exceptionally high brightness in cells (Campbell et al., 2020)
   3092..3316    +  polyA_signal   bGH poly(A) signal: bovine growth hormone polyadenylation signal
>Addgene plasmid #246328 | (27-bp-DIAL-YB_TATA)-mGL-BGH_pKG1524 | addgene full sequence | sequence record 490866 | Addgene NGS Result
CGCTCGCTGACTGCAGGTGCCCGTGTCTCAAAATCTCTGATGTTACATTGCACAAGATAAAAATATATCA
TCATGAACAATAAAACTGTCTGCTTACATAAACAGTAATACAAGGGGTGTTATGAGCCATATTCAACGGG
AAACGTCGAGGCCGCGATTAAATTCCAACATGGATGCTGATTTATATGGGTATAAATGGGCTCGCGATAA
TGTCGGGCAATCAGGTGCGACAATCTATCGCTTGTATGGGAAGCCCGATGCGCCAGAGTTGTTTCTGAAA
CATGGCAAAGGTAGCGTTGCCAATGATGTTACAGATGAGATGGTCAGACTAAACTGGCTGACGGAATTTA
TGCCTCTTCCGACCATCAAGCATTTTATCCGTACTCCTGGTGATGCATGGTTACTCACCACTGCGATCCC
CGGAAAAACAGCATTCCAGGTATTAGAAGAATATCCTGATTCAGGTGAAAATATTGTTGATGCGCTGGCA
GTGTTCCTGCGCCGGTTGCATTCGATTCCTGTTTGTAATTGTCCTTTTAACAGCGATCGCGTATTTCGTC
TAGCTCAGGCGCAATCACGAATGAATAACGGTTTGGTTGATGCGAGTGATTTTGATGACGAGCGTAATGG
CTGGCCTGTTGAACAAGTCTGGAAAGAAATGCATAAACTTTTGCCATTCTCACCGGATTCAGTCGTCACT
CATGGTGATTTCTCACTTGATAACCTTATTTTTGACGAGGGGAAATTAATAGGTTGTATTGATGTTGGAC
GAGTCGGAATCGCAGACCGATACCAGGATCTTGCCATCCTATGGAACTGCCTCGGTGAGTTTTCTCCTTC
ATTACAGAAACGGCTTTTTCAAAAATATGGTATTGATAATCCTGATATGAATAAATTGCAGTTTCATTTG
ATGCTCGATGAGTTTTTCTAATCAGAATTGGTTAATTGGTTGTAACATTATTCAGATTGGGCCCCGTTCC
ACTGAGCGTCAGACCCCGTAGAAAAGATCAAAGGATCTTCTTGAGATCCTTTTTTTCTGCGCGTAATCTG
CTGCTTGCAAACAAAAAAACCACCGCTACCAGCGGTGGTTTGTTTGCCGGATCAAGAGCTACCAACTCTT
TTTCCGAAGGTAACTGGCTTCAGCAGAGCGCAGATACCAAATACTGTTCTTCTAGTGTAGCCGTAGTTAG
GCCACCACTTCAAGAACTCTGTAGCACCGCCTACATACCTCGCTCTGCTAATCCTGTTACCAGTGGCTGC
TGCCAGTGGCGATAAGTCGTGTCTTACCGGGTTGGACTCAAGACGATAGTTACCGGATAAGGCGCAGCGG
TCGGGCTGAACGGGGGGTTCGTGCACACAGCCCAGCTTGGAGCGAACGACCTACACCGAACTGAGATACC
TACAGCGTGAGCTATGAGAAAGCGCCACGCTTCCCGAAGGGAGAAAGGCGGACAGGTATCCGGTAAGCGG
CAGGGTCGGAACAGGAGAGCGCACGAGGGAGCTTCCAGGGGGAAACGCCTGGTATCTTTATAGTCCTGTC
GGGTTTCGCCACCTCTGACTTGAGCGTCGATTTTTGTGATGCTCGTCAGGGGGGCGGAGCCTATGGAAAA
ACGCCAGCAACGCGGCCTTTTTACGGTTCCTGGCCTTTTGCTGGCCTTTTGCTCACATGTTCTTTCCTGC
GTTATCCCCTGATTCTGTGGATAACCGTATTACCGCTAGCATGGATCTCGGGGACGTCTAACTACTAAGC
GAGAGTAGGGAACTGCCAGGCATCAAATAAAACGAAAGGCTCAGTCGGAAGACTGGGCCTTTCGTTTTAT
CTGTTGTTTGTCGGTGAACGCTCTCCTGAGTAGGACAAATCCGCCGGGAGCGGATTTGAACGTTGTGAAG
CAACGGCCCGGAGGGTGGCGGGCAGGACGCCCGCCATAAACTGCCAGGCATCAAACTAAGCAGAAGGCCA
TCCTGACGGATGGCCTTTTTGCGTTTCTACAAACTCTTCCTGTTAGTTAGTTACTTAAGCTCGGGCCCAC
CTGCAGTCTACTTACTCGGATCGGGAGATCTGAATTGGAGTGAGGACGTGTAGAGTGAGGACGTGCGGAG
TGAGGACGTGTAGAGTGAGGACGTGCGGAGTGAGGACGTGTAGAGTGAGGACGTGCCCTCCTCTGGATCA
AATCCGAATAACTTCGTATAGCATACATTATACGAAGTTATCTCGAGTCGCTCGGTACGCGAACGCGTAT
AACTTCGTATAGCATACATTATACGAAGTTATCGGATTTGATCTGATCAAGCAACTCTAGAGGGTATATA
ATGGGGGCCACTAGTCTACTACCAGAGCTCATCGCTAGCAATGAGCCACCATGGTGAGCAAGGGCGAGGA
GCTGTTCACCGGGGTGGTGCCCATCCTGGTCGAGCTGGACGGCGACGTAAACGGCCACAAGTTCAGCGTC
CGCGGCGAGGGCGAGGGCGATGCCACCAACGGCAAGCTGACCCTGAAGTTCATCTGCACCACCGGCAAGC
TGCCCGTGCCCTGGCCCACCCTCGTGACCACCTTAGGCTACGGCGTGGCCTGCTTCGCCCGCTACCCCGA
CCACATGAAGCAGCACGACTTCTTCAAGTCCGCCATGCCCGAAGGCTACGTCCAGGAGCGCACCATCTCT
TTCAAGGACGACGGTACCTACAAGACCCGCGCCGAGGTGAAGTTCGAGGGCGACACCCTGGTGAACCGCA
TCGTGCTGAAGGGCATCGACTTCAAGGAGGACGGCAACATCCTGGGGCACAAGCTGGAGTACAACTTCAA
CAGCCACAAGGTCTATATCACGGCCGACAAGCAGAAGAACGGCATCAAGGCTAACTTCAAGACCCGCCAC
AACGTTGAGGACGGCGGCGTGCAGCTCGCCGACCACTACCAGCAGAACACCCCCATCGGCGACGGCCCCG
TGCTGCTGCCCGACAACCACTACCTGAGCCATCAGTCCAAACTGAGCAAAGACCCCAACGAGAAGCGCGA
TCACATGGTCCTGAAGGAGAGGGTGACCGCCGCCGGGATTACACATGACATGGACGAGCTGTACAAGTAA
CAACGTTGCACCTGTGCCTTCTAGTTGCCAGCCATCTGTTGTTTGCCCCTCCCCCGTGCCTTCCTTGACC
CTGGAAGGTGCCACTCCCACTGTCCTTTCCTAATAAAATGAGGAAATTGCATCGCATTGTCTGAGTAGGT
GTCATTCTATTCTGGGGGGTGGGGTGGGGCAGGACAGCAAGGGGGAGGATTGGGAAGACAATAGCAGGCA
TGCTGGGGATGCGGTGGGCTCTATGG
