>Addgene plasmid #246328 | (27-bp-DIAL-YB_TATA)-mGL-BGH_pKG1524 | depositor partial sequence | sequence record 484321 | Promoter (27bp-bp-DIAL-YB_TATA)
AGATCTGAATTGGAGTGAGGACGTGTAGAGTGAGGACGTGCGGAGTGAGGACGTGTAGAGTGAGGACGTG
CGGAGTGAGGACGTGTAGAGTGAGGACGTGCCCTCCTCTGGATCAAATCCGAATAACTTCGTATAGCATA
CATTATACGAAGTTATCTCGAGTCGCTCGGTACGCGAACGCGTATAACTTCGTATAGCATACATTATACG
AAGTTATCGGATTTGATCTGATCAAGCAACTCTAGAGGGTATATAATGGGGGCCACTAGTCTACTACCAG
AGCTCATCGCTAGC
